Addgene plasmid #30975: pHD2
Depositing lab: Adam Bogdanove & Daniel Voytas. Depositing organization: University of Minnesota. Publication: Efficient design and assembly of custom TALEN and other TAL effector-based constructs for DNA targeting. Cermak T, Doyle EL, Christian M, Wang L, Zhang Y, Schmidt C, Baller JA, Somia NV, Bogdanove AJ, Voytas DF. Nucleic Acids Res. 2011 Jul;39(12):e82. doi: 10.1093/nar/gkr218 PubMed 21493687.
Backbone
  Vector backbone: pTC14
  Backbone size w/o insert (bp): 2989
Growth in bacteria
  Bacterial resistance: Tetracycline, 10 μg/mL
  Growth temperature: 37°C
  Growth strain: DH5alpha
  Growth instructions: DH5a/LB+antibiotics
  Copy number: High Copy
Gene/Insert
  Gene/Insert name: repeat HD2
  Species: Xanthamonas oryzae
  Insert size (bp): 116
  Cloning method: Restriction Enzyme; 5′ cloning site XbaI (not destroyed); 3′ cloning site XhoI (not destroyed)
  Sequencing primers: 5′ pTC14_F2 (caagcctgattgggagaaaa)
Terms and licenses: Academic/Nonprofit Terms; Industry Terms: Not Available to Industry
How to cite: pHD2 was a gift from Adam Bogdanove & Daniel Voytas (Addgene plasmid # 30975 ; http://n2t.net/addgene:30975 ; RRID:Addgene_30975)
