[The description below was written by a language model from this plasmid's Addgene catalogue record and the feature table of its GenBank file.]
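Description:
pHD2 is a small bacterial cloning plasmid (about 3.1 kb) that serves as a repeat module in a modular assembly system for custom TAL effector nucleases and other TAL effector-based DNA-targeting proteins. It is built on the pTC14 backbone, replicates in E. coli from a high-copy ColE1/pUC-type origin, and is selected with tetracycline through a tetracycline efflux protein gene driven by its native tet promoter. The plasmid is a parts donor and not an expression vector. The only other annotated elements are a T7 promoter with adjacent M13 reverse and T7 primer sites, a few backbone sequencing primer sites, and the rrnB T1 and T2 transcription terminators, which typically insulate a cloning region from read-through transcription.

The payload is a 116 bp insert named "repeat HD2", derived from Xanthomonas oryzae and cloned between XbaI and XhoI sites, both of which are retained. The insert itself is not annotated in the feature table. By TAL effector convention, HD denotes the repeat-variable diresidue (histidine–aspartate) that specifies recognition of cytosine. The "2" most plausibly indicates the position this module takes in an ordered array, although the record does not state this explicitly. In use, single-repeat modules like this one are combined with other repeat plasmids in a chosen order to build an array whose sequence of repeat-variable diresidues dictates the DNA target. The array is then transferred into a final backbone that supplies the remaining TAL effector and effector-domain sequences. The record does not describe the flanking sites or overhangs that direct this ordered assembly.
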