LOCUS       Exported 3111 bp ds-DNA circular SYN 13-MAY-2021
DEFINITION  synthetic circular DNA
ACCESSION   .
VERSION     .
KEYWORDS    pHD2
SOURCE      synthetic DNA construct
  ORGANISM  synthetic DNA construct
REFERENCE   1 (bases 1 to 3111)
  AUTHORS   Cermak T, Doyle EL, Christian M, Wang L, Zhang Y, Schmidt C, Baller
            JA, Somia NV, Bogdanove AJ, Voytas DF
  TITLE     Efficient design and assembly of custom TALEN and other TAL
            effector-based constructs for DNA targeting.
  JOURNAL   Nucleic Acids Res. 2011 Apr 14. ():.
  PUBMED    21493687
REFERENCE   2 (bases 1 to 3111)
  AUTHORS   .
  TITLE     Direct Submission
  JOURNAL   Exported May 13, 2021 from SnapGene Server 1.1.58
            http://www.snapgene.com
FEATURES             Location/Qualifiers
     source          1..3111
                     /organism="synthetic DNA construct"
                     /mol_type="other DNA"
     promoter        196..224
                     /label=tet promoter
                     /note="E. coli promoter for tetracycline efflux protein
                     gene"
     CDS             272..1462
                     /codon_start=1
                     /gene="tet"
                     /product="tetracycline efflux protein"
                     /label=TcR
                     /note="confers resistance to tetracycline"
                     /translation="MKSNNALIVILGTVTLDAVGIGLVMPVLPGLLRDIVHSDSIASHY
                     GVLLALYALMQFLCAPVLGALSDRFGRRPVLLASLLGATIDYAIMATTPVLWILYAGRI
                     VAGITGATGAVAGAYIADITDGEDRARHFGLMSACFGVGMVAGPVAGGLLGAISLHAPF
                     LAAAVLNGLNLLLGCFLMQESHKGERRPMPLRAFNPVSSFRWARGMTIVAALMTVFFIM
                     QLVGQVPAALWVIFGEDRFRWSATMIGLSLAVFGILHALAQAFVTGPATKRFGEKQAII
                     AGMAADALGYVLLAFATRGWMAFPIMILLASGGIGMPALQAMLSRQVDDDHQGQLQGSL
                     AALTSLTSIIGPLIVTAIYAASASTWNGLAWIVGAALYLVCLPALRRGAWSRATST"
     primer_bind     complement(624..643)
                     /label=pBRrevBam
                     /note="pBR322 vectors, tet region, downstream of BamHI,
                     reverse primer"
     primer_bind     complement(1636..1655)
                     /label=T7
                     /note="T7 promoter, forward primer"
     promoter        complement(1637..1655)
                     /label=T7 promoter
                     /note="promoter for bacteriophage T7 RNA polymerase"
     primer_bind     complement(1660..1676)
                     /label=M13 rev
                     /note="common sequencing primer, one of multiple similar
                     variants"
     primer_bind     complement(1660..1676)
                     /label=M13 Reverse
                     /note="In lacZ gene. Also called M13-rev"
     rep_origin      1960..2548
                     /direction=RIGHT
                     /label=ori
                     /note="high-copy-number ColE1/pMB1/pBR322/pUC origin of
                     replication"
     primer_bind     2449..2468
                     /label=pBR322ori-F
                     /note="pBR322 origin, forward primer"
     terminator      2878..2905
                     /label=rrnB T2 terminator
                     /note="transcription terminator T2 from the E. coli rrnB
                     gene"
     terminator      2997..3083
                     /gene="Escherichia coli rrnB"
                     /label=rrnB T1 terminator
                     /note="transcription terminator T1 from the E. coli rrnB
                     gene"
ORIGIN
        1 ctgcattaat gaatcggcca acgcgcgggg agaggcggtt tgcgtattgg gcgctcttcc
       61 gcttcctcgc tcactgactc gctgcgctcg gtcgttcggc tgcggcgagc ggtatcagct
      121 cactcaaagg cggtaatacg gttatccaca gaatcagggg ataacgcagg aaagaacatg
      181 aattaattct catgtttgac agcttatcat cgattagctt taatgcggta gtttatcaca
      241 gttaaattgc taacgcagtc aggcaccgtg tatgaaatct aacaatgcgc tcatcgtcat
      301 cctcggcacc gtcaccctgg atgctgtagg cataggcttg gttatgccgg tactgccggg
      361 cctcttgcgg gatatcgtcc attccgacag catcgccagt cactatggcg tgctgctagc
      421 gctatatgcg ttgatgcaat ttctatgcgc acccgttctc ggagcactgt ccgaccgctt
      481 tggccgccgc ccagtcctgc tcgcttcgct acttggagcc actatcgact acgcgatcat
      541 ggcgaccaca cccgtcctgt ggattctcta cgccggacgc atcgtggccg gcatcaccgg
      601 cgccacaggt gcggttgctg gcgcctatat cgccgacatc accgatgggg aagatcgggc
      661 tcgccacttc gggctcatga gcgcttgttt cggcgtgggt atggtggcag gccccgtggc
      721 cgggggactg ttgggcgcca tctccttaca tgcaccattc cttgcggcgg cggtgctcaa
      781 cggcctcaac ctactactgg gctgcttcct aatgcaggag tcgcataagg gagagcgccg
      841 acccatgccc ttgagagcct tcaacccagt cagctccttc cggtgggcgc ggggcatgac
      901 tatcgtcgcc gcacttatga ctgtcttctt tatcatgcaa ctcgtaggac aggtgccggc
      961 agcgctctgg gtcattttcg gcgaggaccg ctttcgctgg agcgcgacga tgatcggcct
     1021 gtcgcttgcg gtattcggaa tcttgcacgc cctcgctcaa gccttcgtca ctggtcccgc
     1081 caccaaacgt ttcggcgaga agcaggccat tatcgccggc atggcggccg acgcgctggg
     1141 ctacgtcttg ctggcgttcg cgacgcgagg ctggatggcc ttccccatta tgattcttct
     1201 cgcttccggc ggcatcggga tgcccgcgtt gcaggccatg ctgtccaggc aggtagatga
     1261 cgaccatcag ggacagcttc aaggatcgct cgcggctctt accagcctaa cttcgatcat
     1321 tggaccgctg atcgtcacgg cgatttatgc cgcctcggcg agcacatgga acgggttggc
     1381 atggattgta ggcgccgccc tataccttgt ctgcctcccc gcgttgcgtc gcggtgcatg
     1441 gagccgggcc acctcgacct gaatggaagc cggcggcacc tcgctaacgg attcaccact
     1501 ccaagaattg gagccaatca attcttgcgg agaactgtga atgcgcaaac caacccttga
     1561 tcggggaaga acagtatgtc gagctatttt ttgacttact ggggatcaag cctgattggg
     1621 agaaaataaa atatccccta tagtgagtcg tattacatgg tcatagctgt ttcctggcag
     1681 ctctggcccg tgtctcaaaa tctctgatgt tacattgcac aagataaaaa tatatcatca
     1741 tgcctcctct agaggtctcc catggcctga ctccggacca agtggtggct atcgccagcc
     1801 acgatggcgg caagcaagcg ctcgaaacgg tgcagcggct gttgccggtg ctgtgccagg
     1861 accgagaccc tcgagccacc catgaccaaa atcccttaac gtgagttacg cgtcgttcca
     1921 ctgagcgtca gaccccgtag aaaagatcaa aggatcttct tgagatcctt tttttctgcg
     1981 cgtaatctgc tgcttgcaaa caaaaaaacc accgctacca gcggtggttt gtttgccgga
     2041 tcaagagcta ccaactcttt ttccgaaggt aactggcttc agcagagcgc agataccaaa
     2101 tactgttctt ctagtgtagc cgtagttagg ccaccacttc aagaactctg tagcaccgcc
     2161 tacatacctc gctctgctaa tcctgttacc agtggctgct gccagtggcg ataagtcgtg
     2221 tcttaccggg ttggactcaa gacgatagtt accggataag gcgcagcggt cgggctgaac
     2281 ggggggttcg tgcacacagc ccagcttgga gcgaacgacc tacaccgaac tgagatacct
     2341 acagcgtgag ctatgagaaa gcgccacgct tcccgaaggg agaaaggcgg acaggtatcc
     2401 ggtaagcggc agggtcggaa caggagagcg cacgagggag cttccagggg gaaacgcctg
     2461 gtatctttat agtcctgtcg ggtttcgcca cctctgactt gagcgtcgat ttttgtgatg
     2521 ctcgtcaggg gggcggagcc tatggaaaaa cgccagcaac gcggcctttt tacggttcct
     2581 ggccttttgc tggccttttg ctcacatgtt ctttcctgcg ttatcccctg attctgtgga
     2641 taaccgtatt accgcctttg agtgagctga taccgctcgc cgcagccgaa cgaccgagcg
     2701 cagcgagtca gtgagcgagg aagcggaaga gcgcccaata cgcaaaccgc ctctccccgc
     2761 gcgttggccg attcattaat gcagctggca cgacaggttt cccgactgga aagcgggcag
     2821 tgagcgcaac gcaattaata cgcgtaccgc tagccaggaa gagtttgtag aaacgcaaaa
     2881 aggccatccg tcaggatggc cttctgctta gtttgatgcc tggcagttta tggcgggcgt
     2941 cctgcccgcc accctccggg ccgttgcttc acaacgttca aatccgctcc cggcggattt
     3001 gtcctactca ggagagcgtt caccgacaaa caacagataa aacgaaaggc ccagtcttcc
     3061 gactgagcct ttcgttttat ttgatgcctg gcagttccct actctcgcgt t
//
