>Addgene plasmid #30975 | pHD2 | addgene partial sequence | sequence record 35609 | 30975 with pTC14_F2 (caagcctgattgggagaaaa)
GGTCATAGCTGTTTCCTGGCAGCTCTGGCCCGTGTCTCAAAATCTCTGATGTTACATTGCACAAGATAAA
AATATATCATCATGCCTCCTCTAGAGGTCTCCCATGGCCTGACTCCGGACCAAGTGGTGGCTATCGCCAG
CCACGATGGCGGCAAGCAAGCGCTCGAAACGGTGCAGCGGCTGTTGCCGGTGCTGTGCCAGGACCGAGAC
CCTCGAGCCACCCATGACCAAAATCCCTTAACGTGAGTTACGCGTCGTTCCACTGAGCGTCAGACCCCGT
AGAAAAGATCAAAGGATCTTCTTGAGATCCTTTTTTTCTGCGCGTAATCTGCTGCTTGCAAACAAAAAAA
CCACCGCTACCAGCGGTGGTTTGTTTGCCGGATCAAGAGCTACCAACTCTTTTTCCGAAGGTAACTGGCT
TCAGCAGAGCGCAGATACCAAATACTGTTCTTCTAGTGTAGCCGTAGTTAGGCCACCACTTCAAGAACTC
TGTAGCACCGCCTACATACCTCGCTCTGCTAATCCTGTTACCAGTGGCTGCTGCCAGTGGCGATAAGTCG
TGTCTTACCGGGTTGGACTCAAGACGATAGTTACCGGATAAGGCGCAGCGGTCGGGCTGAACGGGGGGTT
CGTGCACACAGCCCAGCTTGGAGCGAACGACCTACACCGAACTGAGATACCTACAGCGTGAGCTATGAGA
AAGCGCCACGCTTCCCGAAGGGAGAAAGGCGGACAGGTATCCGGTAAGCGGCAGGGTCGGAACAGGAGAG
CGCACGA
